Addgene plasmid #36109: YFP Gamma 12
Depositing lab: Narasimhan Gautam. Depositing organization: Washington University in Saint Louis. Publication: A family of G protein betagamma subunits translocate reversibly from the plasma membrane to endomembranes on receptor activation. Saini DK, Kalyanaraman V, Chisari M, Gautam N. J Biol Chem. 2007 Aug 17;282(33):24099-108. Epub 2007 Jun 20. 10.1074/jbc.M701191200 PubMed 17581822.
Backbone
  Vector backbone: pcDNA3.1
  Backbone manufacturer: Invitrogen
  Backbone size w/o insert (bp): 5428
  Total vector size (bp): 6364
  Vector type: Mammalian Expression
  Selectable markers: Neomycin (select with G418)
Growth in bacteria
  Bacterial resistance: Ampicillin, 100 μg/mL
  Growth temperature: 37°C
  Growth strain: DH5alpha
  Copy number: High Copy
Gene/Insert
  Gene/Insert name: G protein subunit Gamma 12 (alt name: Gng12)
  Species: M. musculus (mouse)
  Insert size (bp): 219
  GenBank ID: NM_025278
  Entrez Gene: Gng12 (a.k.a. 2010305F15Rik, AA536815, AI115529, AI314170, AI842738)
  Promoter: CMV
  Tag / fusion protein: YFP (N terminal on backbone)
  Cloning method: Restriction Enzyme; 5′ cloning site KpnI (not destroyed); 3′ cloning site EcoR1 (not destroyed)
  Sequencing primers: 5′ T7; 3′ BGH reverse primer
Terms and licenses: Academic/Nonprofit Terms; Industry Terms: Not Available to Industry
How to cite: YFP Gamma 12 was a gift from Narasimhan Gautam (Addgene plasmid # 36109 ; http://n2t.net/addgene:36109 ; RRID:Addgene_36109)
