[The description below was written by a language model from this plasmid's Addgene catalogue record.]
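Description:
YFP Gamma 12 is a mammalian expression plasmid built on the pcDNA3.1 backbone, with a recorded total size of about 6.4 kb. It is maintained in E. coli as a high-copy plasmid under ampicillin selection. It also carries a neomycin resistance marker, so stably transfected mammalian cells can be selected with G418. No feature table accompanies the record, so other backbone elements are not individually documented. The listed sequencing primers (T7 and BGH reverse) fit the standard pcDNA3.1 layout, in which the insert sits between a T7 priming site and the bovine growth hormone polyadenylation region.

The payload is the mouse G protein gamma 12 subunit (Gng12), a short coding sequence of 219 bp cloned between KpnI and EcoRI sites, both of which remain intact. Expression is driven by the CMV promoter, which gives strong constitutive transcription in most mammalian cell lines. YFP is fused to the N terminus of the gamma subunit and is recorded as part of the backbone. N-terminal tagging leaves the C terminus of the gamma subunit free, which matters because G protein gamma subunits generally depend on C-terminal lipid modification for membrane attachment.

The associated publication examines G protein beta-gamma complexes that move reversibly from the plasma membrane to endomembranes when receptors are activated. This points to use of the construct as a fluorescent reporter for live-cell imaging of gamma 12 localisation and translocation in transfected cells. The record does not specify which YFP variant is used or describe any linker between the tag and Gng12.
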