>Addgene plasmid #36109 | YFP Gamma 12 | depositor partial sequence | sequence record 44752 | YFP Gamma 12 sequence 5428 bps
GACGGATCGGGAGATCTCCCGATCCCCTATGGTGCACTCTCAGTACAATCTGCTCTGATGCCGCATAGTT
AAGCCAGTATCTGCTCCCTGCTTGTGTGTTGGAGGTCGCTGAGTAGTGCGCGAGCAAAATTTAAGCTACA
ACAAGGCAAGGCTTGACCGACAATTGCATGAAGAATCTGCTTAGGGTTAGGCGTTTTGCGCTGCTTCGCG
ATGTACGGGCCAGATATACGCGTTGACATTGATTATTGACTAGTTATTAATAGTAATCAATTACGGGGTC
ATTAGTTCATAGCCCATATATGGAGTTCCGCGTTACATAACTTACGGTAAATGGCCCGCCTGGCTGACCG
CCCAACGACCCCCGCCCATTGACGTCAATAATGACGTATGTTCCCATAGTAACGCCAATAGGGACTTTCC
ATTGACGTCAATGGGTGGAGTATTTACGGTAAACTGCCCACTTGGCAGTACATCAAGTGTATCATATGCC
AAGTACGCCCCCTATTGACGTCAATGACGGTAAATGGCCCGCCTGGCATTATGCCCAGTACATGACCTTA
TGGGACTTTCCTACTTGGCAGTACATCTACGTATTAGTCATCGCTATTACCATGGTGATGCGGTTTTGGC
AGTACATCAATGGGCGTGGATAGCGGTTTGACTCACGGGGATTTCCAAGTCTCCACCCCATTGACGTCAA
TGGGAGTTTGTTTTGGCACCAAAATCAACGGGACTTTCCAAAATGTCGTAACAACTCCGCCCCATTGACG
CAAATGGGCGGTAGGCGTGTACGGTGGGAGGTCTATATAAGCAGAGCTCTCTGGCTAACTAGAGAACCCA
CTGCTTACTGGCTTATCGAAATTAATACGACTCACTATAGGGAGACCCAAGCTGGCTAGCGTTTAAACTT
AAGCTTGGTACCGAGCTCGGATCCACTAGTCCAGTGTGGTGGAATTCTGCAGATATCCAGCACAGTGGCG
GCCGCTCGAGTCTAGAGGGCCCGTTTAAACCCGCTGATCAGCCTCGACTGTGCCTTCTAGTTGCCAGCCA
TCTGTTGTTTGCCCCTCCCCCGTGCCTTCCTTGACCCTGGAAGGTGCCACTCCCACTGTCCTTTCCTAAT
AAAATGAGGAAATTGCATCGCATTGTCTGAGTAGGTGTCATTCTATTCTGGGGGGTGGGGTGGGGCAGGA
CAGCAAGGGGGAGGATTGGGAAGACAATAGCAGGCATGCTGGGGATGCGGTGGGCTCTATGGCTTCTGAG
GCGGAAAGAACCAGCTGGGGCTCTAGGGGGTATCCCC
[124 nt withheld, positions 1298-1421]
C
[91 nt withheld, positions 1423-1513]
A
[49 nt withheld, positions 1515-1563]
CCTTTGACGTTGGAGTCCACGTTCTTT
[37 nt withheld, positions 1591-1627]
ACCCTATCTCGGTCTATTCTTTTGATTTATAAGGGATTTTGCCGATTTCGGCCTATTGGTTAAAAAATGA
GCTGATTTAACAAAAATTTAACGCGAATTAATTCTGTGGAATGTGTGTCAGTTAGGGTGTGGAAAGTCCC
CAGGCTCCCCAGCAGGCAGAAGTATGCAAAGCATGCATCTCAATTAGTCAGCAACCAGGTGTGGAAAGTC
CCCAGGCTCCCCAGCAGGCAGAAGTATGCAAAGCATGCATCTCAATTAGTCAGCAACCATAGTCCCGCCC
CTAACTCCGCCCATCCCGCCCCTAACTCCGCCCAGTTCCGCCCATTCTCCGCCCCATGGCTGACTAATTT
TTTTTATTTATGCAGAGGCCGAGGCCGCCTCTGCCTCTGAGCTATTCCAGAAGTAGTGAGGAGGCTTTTT
TGGAGGCCTAGGCTTTTGCAAAAAGCTCCCGGGAGCTTGTATATCCATTTTCGGATCTGATCAAGAGACA
GGATGAGGATCGTTTCGCATGATTGAACAAGATGGATTGCACGCAGGTTCTCCGGCCGCTTGGGTGGAGA
GGCTATTCGGCTATGACTGGGCACAACAGACAATCGGCTGCTCTGATGCCGCCGTGTTCCGGCTGTCAGC
GCAGGGGCGCCCGGTTCTTTTTGTCAAGACCGACCTGTCCGGTGCCCTGAATGAACTGCAGGACGAGGCA
GCGCGGCTATCGTGGCTGGCCACGACGGGCGTTCCTTGCGCAGCTGTGCTCGACGTTGTCACTGAAGCGG
GAAGGGACTGGCTGCTATTGGGCGAAGTGCCGGGGCAGGATCTCCTGTCATCTCACCTTGCTCCTGCCGA
GAAAGTATCCATCATGGCTGATGCAATGCGGCGGCTGCATACGCTTGATCCGGCTACCTGCCCATTCGAC
CACCAAGCGAAACATCGCATCGAGCGAGCACGTACTCGGATGGAAGCCGGTCTTGTCGATCAGGATGATC
TGGACGAAGAGCATCAGGGGCTCGCGCCAGCCGAACTGTTCGCCAGGCTCAAGGCGCGCATGCCCGACGG
CGAGGATCTCGTCGTGACCCATGGCGATGCCTGCTTGCCGAATATCATGGTGGAAAATGGCCGCTTTTCT
GGATTCATCGACTGTGGCCGGCTGGGTGTGGCGGACCGCTATCAGGACATAGCGTTGGCTACCCGTGATA
TTGCTGAAGAGCTTGGCGGCGAATGGGCTGACCGCTTCCTCGTGCTTTACGGTATCGCCGCTCCCGATTC
GCAGCGCATCGCCTTCTATCGCCTTCTTGACGAGTTCTTCTGAGCGGGACTCTGGGGTTCGAAATGACCG
ACCAAGCGACGCCCAACCTGCCATCACGAGATTTCGATTCCACCGCCGCCTTCTATGAAAGGTTGGGCTT
CGGAATCGTTTTCCGGGACGCCGGCTGGATGATCCTCCAGCGCGGGGATCTCATGCTGGAGTTCTTCGCC
CACCCCAACTTGTTTATTGCAGCTTATAATGGTTACAAATAAAGCAATAGCATCACAAATTTCACAAATA
AAGCATTTTTTTCACTGCATTCTAGTTGTGGTTTGTCCAAACTCATCAATGTATCTTATCATGTCTGTAT
ACCGTCGACCTCTAGCTAGAGCTTGGCGTAATCATGGTCATAGCTGTTTCCTGTGTGAAATTGTTATCCG
CTCACAATTCCACACAACATACGAGCCGGAAGCATAAAGTGTAAAGCCTGGGGTGCCTAATGAGTGAGCT
AACTCACATTAATTGCGTTGCGCTCACTGCCCGCTTTCCAGTCGGGAAACCTGTCGTGCCAGCTGCATTA
ATGAATCGGCCAACGCGCGGGGAGAGGCGGTTTGCGTATTGGGCGCTCTTCCGCTTCCTCGCTCACTGAC
TCGCTGCGCTCGGTCGTTCGGCTGCGGCGAGCGGTATCAGCTCACTCAAAGGCGGTAATACGGTTATCCA
CAGAATCAGGGGATAACGCAGGAAAGAACATGTGAGCAAAAGGCCAGCAAAAGGCCAGGAACCGTAAAAA
GGCCGCGTTGCTGGCGTTTTTCCATAGGCTCCGCCCCCCTGACGAGCATCACAAAAATCGACGCTCAAGT
CAGAGGTGGCGAAACCCGACAGGACTATAAAGATACCAGGCGTTTCCCCCTGGAAGCTCCCTCGTGCGCT
CTCCTGTTCCGACCCTGCCGCTTACCGGATACCTGTCCGCCTTTCTCCCTTCGGGAAGCGTGGCGCTTTC
TCATAGCTCACGCTGTAGGTATCTCAGTTCGGTGTAGGTCGTTCGCTCCAAGCTGGGCTGTGTGCACGAA
CCCCCCGTTCAGCCCGACCGCTGCGCCTTATCCGGTAACTATCGTCTTGAGTCCAACCCGGTAAGACACG
ACTTATCGCCACTGGCAGCAGCCACTGGTAACAGGATTAGCAGAGCGAGGTATGTAGGCGGTGCTACAGA
GTTCTTGAAGTGGTGGCCTAACTACGGCTACACTAGAAGAACAGTATTTGGTATCTGCGCTCTGCTGAAG
CCAGTTACCTTCGGAAAAAGAGTTGGTAGCTCTTGATCCGGCAAACAAACCACCGCTGGTAGCGGTTTTT
TTGTTTGCAAGCAGCAGATTACGCGCAGAAAAAAAGGATCTCAAGAAGATCCTTTGATCTTTTCTACGGG
GTCTGACGCTCAGTGGAACGAAAACTCACGTTAAGGGATTTTGGTCATGAGATTATCAAAAAGGATCTTC
ACCTAGATCCTTTTAAATTAAAAATGAAGTTTTAAATCAATCTAAAGTATATATGAGTAAACTTGGTCTG
ACAGTTACCAATGCTTAATCAGTGAGGCACCTATCTCAGCGATCTGTCTATTTCGTTCATCCATAGTTGC
CTGACTCCCCGTCGTGTAGATAACTACGATACGGGAGGGCTTACCATCTGGCCCCAGTGCTGCAATGATA
CCGCGAGACCCACGCTCACCGGCTCCAGATTTATCAGCAATAAACCAGCCAGCCGGAAGGGCCGAGCGCA
GAAGTGGTCCTGCAACTTTATCCGCCTCCATCCAGTCTATTAATTGTTGCCGGGAAGCTAGAGTAAGTAG
TTCGCCAGTTAATAGTTTGCGCAACGTTGTTGCCATTGCTACAGGCATCGTGGTGTCACGCTCGTCGTTT
GGTATGGCTTCATTCAGCTCCGGTTCCCAACGATCAAGGCGAGTTACATGATCCCCCATGTTGTGCAAAA
AAGCGGTTAGCTCCTTCGGTCCTCCGATCGTTGTCAGAAGTAAGTTGGCCGCAGTGTTATCACTCATGGT
TATGGCAGCACTGCATAATTCTCTTACTGTCATGCCATCCGTAAGATGCTTTTCTGTGACTGGTGAGTAC
TCAACCAAGTCATTCTGAGAATAGTGTATGCGGCGACCGAGTTGCTCTTGCCCGGCGTCAATACGGGATA
ATACCGCGCCACATAGCAGAACTTTAAAAGTGCTCATCATTGGAAAACGTTCTTCGGGGCGAAAACTCTC
AAGGATCTTACCGCTGTTGAGATCCAGTTCGATGTAACCCACTCGTGCACCCAACTGATCTTCAGCATCT
TTTACTTTCACCAGCGTTTCTGGGTGAGCAAAAACAGGAAGGCAAAATGCCGCAAAAAAGGGAATAAGGG
CGACACGGAAATGTTGAATACTCATACTCTTCCTTTTTCAATATTATTGAAGCATTTATCAGGGTTATTG
TCTCATGAGCGGATACATATTTGAATGTATTTAGAAAAATAAACAAATAGGGGTTCCGCGCACATTTCCC
CGAAAAGTGCCACCTGACGTC
