>Addgene plasmid #36109 | YFP Gamma 12 | addgene partial sequence | sequence record 46068 | BGH-Rev 5'-TAGAAGGCACAGTCGAGG-3'
CTCTAGACTCGAGCGGCCGCCACTGTGCTGGATATCTGCAGAATTCCTATAAGATGATGCAGGTCTTCTT
ATCCTTGAACGGGTTTTCTGAGGTCGGTATGCCCATCAGCAGGGGGTCGCTCCGGGCATGCTCCTCACAG
TATGACATCAGGTCTGCTGATGCTTTTGAGACCTTTATTCTTTCGATGGAGGCTTCCAATCTCAGCTGCT
GCACAGTTCTCCTGGCTTGGGCTATGCTGTTGGTGCTTGCCGTCTTGCTGGACATGGTACCTTTGTATAG
TTCATCCATGCCATGTGTAATCCCAGCAGCTGTTACAAACTCAAGAAGGACCATGTGGTCTCTCTTTTCG
TTGGGATCTTTCGAAAGCTTAGATTGATAGGACAGGTAATGGTTGTCTGGTAAAAGGACAGGGCCATCGC
CAATTGGAGTATTTTGTTGATAATGGTCTGCTAGTTGAACGCTTCCATCTTCAATGTTGTGTCTAATTTT
GAAGTTAACTTTGATTCCATTCTTTTGTTTGTCTGCCATGATGTATACATTGTGTGAGTTATAGTTGTAC
TCCAATTTGTGTCCAAGAATGTTTCCATCTTCTTTAAAATCAATACCTTTTAACTCGATTCTATTAACAA
GGGTATCACCTTCAAACTTGACTTCAGCACGTGTCTTGTAGTTCCCGTCATCTTTGAAAAATATAGTTCT
TTCCTGTACATAACCTTCGGGCATGGCACTCTTGAAAAAGTCATGCTGTTTCATATGATCTGGGTATCTT
GCAAAGCACATAAGACCATAACCGAAAGTAGTGACAAGTGTTGGCCATGGAACAGGTAGTTTTCCAGTAG
TGCAAATAAATTTAAGGGTAAGTTTTCCGTATGTTGCATCACCTTCACCCTCTCCACTGACAGAAAATTT
GTGCCCATTAACATCACCATCTAATTCAACAAGAAAT
